>Addgene plasmid #29088 | pEMS1174 | addgene partial sequence | sequence record 39378 | EGFP-N 5'-CGTCGCCGTCCAGCTCGACCAG-3'
TGGCGGAAGTTCCTATACCTTTTGAAGAATAGGAACTTCGGAATAGGAACTTCGGCGCGCCCGAGTTTGA
GTGTGTGTCTGCCGCGTAATTGTATCCGGGACAGAAGGGACCTGTGTTTGTGCGCTGAATCAGGTGTCGC
CGCCTTCGGTGGTTCGGGGGCGTAAGGGAGGCTTCGGAGTTAGCGTGTTGGCTAAGGAGGGCTCTCTGGG
TTCACAGTTGATAGCAATGCTTTAACCGTGTCCTCCCTCGGGTCCTCAGCGCGCCTGCTCGTCCGCAGCT
CCCAGCGNGCGGCCAGCCCCCCCCGCCCTGCGCGCGGCGAGCAGAGCTGGAGCGCGCCGCTGCCCTTCCG
CACTTGGCTCAGCGGGGCACGACACGGGCCGCCACGCGCTCAGCCTAGNATCACTCGCCTCTGACTGCGA
GCGCCTCCAGCTCCCCGGGCTGGGGCATGGATGCAGACGCGCCTTCGTACCACGCGCTCGCAGGCTGGGC
AAGGGGCAGCGCGTTGGGATCCGGCCAGTCGTCCGCTGAGCGCGGTTGGCTTGCAGGCTGGGACTTTTCG
CGAGCCCTCTGGGCGCTCGAGTTGCGAACTCTGACACCGGCACGTGGCCCCGCCCACTCTTCCCTCTTTG
CGAGGCGTGTCCCGCGCCCTTTCTGCCACCACCCACGTAGTCCCTGTGCCCGCCTTTTATCATCAA
