>Addgene plasmid #29088 | pEMS1174 | addgene partial sequence | sequence record 39380 | pEMS1307-fwd 5'-ccgcacgtctaagaaaccat-3'
AGGCGTATCACGAGGCCCTTTCGTCTTCAAGAATTAATTCCGATCATATTCAATAACCCTTAATGAATTC
GAGCTCCTAGGCCGGCCAAAACTGAATACATTTCGTCAAAATACAAAAGTAAAAGTATTTCTAGGACTTG
AAAGGTGAGCTAAATGATGAGAACACATGGACACATACAAGTTTACCTATATAATGAATTTGCACATGTA
CCACTGAACTTAAAAGTTTTTTAAAAGTATTTCTAGGAAAGTACAAACTATTTAAAATCATTAGTTAGTT
TTGAACTAAAATCCTTTAAAAATATACAACAAAAAAGGTAGTTTCCAGATGTCCTTTACACTGTTACTGA
GAATGTAAAATGTCTTTCATTAATTTGGATTCTTTAAACATTCCTCTATGATCATATTTAAGTGTGAAAT
TTTACTCCCTATTGTTGTAGATAATCTTTTAGTCAGGTAATGAATAGCACATGGTACAGAAAAACATATA
CATATACATTTTCATTTCAGCTTTTCTGAAGCCCCATTGTTTATTTCAGGCTGCTTTACTGAGACTCCTT
GCACTAAACGCCTCTGGTTGCATTCCACTCAAGACAAAGGCATATTTTAGGGATGTACCTCTGACAAAGA
GGTATTTATGGACCAGGAATCAGACTTTGGACAAATGGGCATTTCATTATAACACAGCCTAATTGTTAAA
GCTCTTATTGAAAAGAATAAAAATTTCATTAGTCATCACAGGAACTCAGCACAAACTCCTCCTCCTTTTC
CCCACAATGCACAGAAAGAATGGCAGCTTTAAGCTTATCATTGAACATTTTGAAGGCTTTGGTCCT
