[The description below was written by a language model from this plasmid's Addgene catalogue record.]
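Description:
pEMS1174 is a Pleiades Promoter Project plasmid built on the large pEMS1307 backbone (about 16.5 kb without insert). It carries the human MiniPromoter Ple240, a roughly 3.8 kb regulatory insert derived from the UGT8 locus (UDP galactosyltransferase 8A, also known as CGT). The insert was cloned by restriction digestion between FseI and AscI sites, and the record does not say whether those sites survive. The plasmid is maintained in E. coli as a high-copy construct under ampicillin selection. No feature table is available, so the origin of replication and the other backbone elements, which must account for most of its considerable size, are not stated in the record.

Ple240 is not a protein-coding insert. It sits upstream of a backbone-encoded EGFP-NLS reporter, which is catalogued as a C-terminal tag. Regulatory sequence selected from the human UGT8 gene is therefore meant to drive a green fluorescent protein carrying a nuclear localisation signal, which concentrates fluorescence in the nucleus and makes individual expressing cells easier to identify and count. Constructs in this series were made to test compact human promoter designs for restricted, cell-type-specific expression in the central nervous system. The associated work also examined their compatibility with adeno-associated viral delivery, although the record does not describe this plasmid itself as an AAV vector. The recorded result for pEMS1174 is negative: EGFP reporter expression was not detected in the brain or eye. It is therefore mainly useful as a documented reference point for a UGT8-based MiniPromoter design that did not give detectable expression in those tissues.
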