Addgene plasmid #29088: pEMS1174
Purpose: Expression of the eGFP reporter gene was not detected in the brain and eye.
Depositing lab: Elizabeth Simpson. Depositing organization: University of British Columbia. Publication: Targeted CNS Delivery Using Human MiniPromoters and Demonstrated Compatibility with Adeno-Associated Viral Vectors. de Leeuw CN, Dyka FM, Boye SL, Laprise S, Zhou M, Chou AY, Borretta L, McInerny SC, Banks KG, Portales-Casamar E, Swanson MI, D'Souza CA, Boye SE, Jones SJ, Holt RA, Goldowitz D, Hauswirth WW, Wasserman WW, Simpson EM. Mol Ther Methods Clin Dev. 2014 Jan 8;1:5. 10.1038/mtm.2013.5 PubMed 24761428.
Backbone
  Vector backbone: pEMS1307
  Backbone size w/o insert (bp): 16482
  Vector type: Pleiades Promoter Project [sic, Pleaides Plieades]
Growth in bacteria
  Bacterial resistance: Ampicillin, 100 μg/mL
  Growth temperature: 37°C
  Growth strain: DH5alpha
  Growth instructions: DH10B
  Copy number: High Copy
Gene/Insert
  Gene/Insert name: Ple240 (alt names: UGT8; UDP galactosyltransferase 8A)
  Species: H. sapiens (human)
  Insert size (bp): 3792
  Entrez Gene: UGT8 (a.k.a. CGT, UGT4)
  Tag / fusion protein: EGFP-NLS (C terminal on backbone)
  Cloning method: Restriction Enzyme; 5′ cloning site FseI (unknown if destroyed); 3′ cloning site AscI (unknown if destroyed)
  Sequencing primers: 5′ Unknown
Terms and licenses: Academic/Nonprofit Terms; Industry Terms: Not Available to Industry
How to cite: pEMS1174 was a gift from Elizabeth Simpson (Addgene plasmid # 29088 ; http://n2t.net/addgene:29088 ; RRID:Addgene_29088)
